Addgene plasmid #224157: ALDO-1_KS
Purpose: IPTG-inducible expression of C. elegans protein ALDO-1 with a His tag
Depositing lab: Katherine Walstrom. Depositing organization: New College of Florida.
Backbone
  Vector backbone: pET303/CT-His
  Vector type: Bacterial Expression
Growth in bacteria
  Bacterial resistance: Ampicillin, 100 μg/mL
  Growth temperature: 37°C
  Growth strain: DH5alpha
  Copy number: Low Copy
Gene/Insert
  Gene/Insert name: ALDO-1
  Species: C. elegans (nematode)
  Tag / fusion protein: LeuGlu-6xHis (C terminal on insert)
  Cloning method: Restriction Enzyme; 5′ cloning site unknown (unknown if destroyed)
  Sequencing primers: 5′ T7
Terms and licenses: Academic/Nonprofit Terms; Industry Terms: Not Available to Industry
How to cite: ALDO-1_KS was a gift from Katherine Walstrom (Addgene plasmid # 224157 ; http://n2t.net/addgene:224157 ; RRID:Addgene_224157)
