[The description below was written by a language model from this plasmid's Addgene catalogue record and pLannotate feature annotations shown in this document.]
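Description:
ALDO-1_KS is a bacterial expression plasmid built on the pET303/CT-His backbone for IPTG-inducible production of the Caenorhabditis elegans protein ALDO-1, which the feature annotation matches to the Swiss-Prot fructose-bisphosphate aldolase 1 entry. The sequenced plasmid is 6,456 nt. It replicates in E. coli from a ColE1/pMB1-type origin, and the accompanying rop gene and pBR322 bom region fit the catalogue listing as low copy. Selection is by ampicillin through the β-lactamase gene under its own promoter. An f1 phage origin is also present, which in principle allows single-stranded DNA production. The short annotated fragments of a tetracycline resistance gene, an RSF origin and a predicted E. coli ORF look like pBR322-derived backbone remnants or partial annotation matches rather than functional elements.

The expression cassette follows the standard pET layout. A T7 promoter is immediately followed by a lac operator, then the strong T7 gene 10 ribosome binding site, the aldo-1 coding sequence, a C-terminal tag and the T7 terminator. The plasmid carries its own lacI gene and promoter, so lac repressor keeps the operator occupied until IPTG is added. Transcription requires a host that supplies T7 RNA polymerase. The tag is recorded as Leu-Glu followed by six histidines; the annotation tool labels this 18 nt stretch as a fragment of a 9xHis tag, which is consistent with six His codons. The short "SET1" hit downstream of the tag is probably T7 gene 10-derived sequence adjoining the terminator rather than part of the expressed protein. The insert was cloned by restriction enzymes, but the sites used are not recorded. The construct is suited to producing His-tagged ALDO-1 for metal-affinity purification and biochemical study.
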