Features (pLannotate 1.2.2; 20 found; start..end, strand, type, name):
      4..137     +  rep_origin     RSF ori (fragment): Plasmids containing the RSF 1030 origin of replication can be propagated in E. coli cells that contain additional plasmids with compatible origins.
    142..281     -  misc_feature   bom: basis of mobility region from pBR322
    383..574     -  CDS            rop: Rop protein, which maintains plasmids at low copy number; rop
    591..971     +  CDS            YPB1_ECOLX: Protein predicted: Swiss-Prot protein existence level 4. From Escherichia coli.
   1043..1334    -  CDS            TcR (fragment): tetracycline efflux protein; tet; confers resistance to tetracycline
   1349..1370    -  protein_bind   CAP binding site: CAP binding activates transcription in the presence of cAMP. E. coli catabolite activator protein
   1383..2465    -  CDS            lacI: lac repressor; lacI; The lac repressor binds to the lac operator to inhibit transcription in E. coli. This inhibition can be relieved by adding lactose or isopropyl-β-D-thiogalactopyranoside (IPTG).
   2466..2543    -  promoter       lacI promoter: lacI
   2551..2830    -  CDS            TcR (fragment): tetracycline efflux protein; tet; confers resistance to tetracycline
   2852..2870    +  promoter       T7 promoter: promoter for bacteriophage T7 RNA polymerase
   2871..2895    +  protein_bind   lac operator: The lac repressor binds to the lac operator to inhibit transcription in E. coli. This inhibition can be relieved by adding lactose or isopropyl-β-D-thiogalactopyranoside (IPTG). lac repressor encoded by lacI
   2911..2931    +  RBS            RBS: efficient ribosome binding site from bacteriophage T7 gene 10 (Olins and Rangwala, 1989)
   2938..4032    +  CDS            aldo-1: ALF1_CAEEL - Experimental evidence at protein level: Swiss-Prot protein existence level 1. From Caenorhabditis elegans.
   4039..4056    +  CDS            9xHis (fragment): 9xHis affinity tag
   4066..4115    +  CDS            SET1 (fragment): solubility-enhancement tag derived from T7 phage gene 10B
   4123..4170    +  terminator     T7 terminator: transcription terminator for bacteriophage T7 RNA polymerase
   4207..4635    +  rep_origin     f1 ori (sequence partly withheld): f1 bacteriophage origin of replication; arrow indicates direction of (+) strand synthesis
   4688..4792    +  promoter       AmpR promoter: bla
   4793..5653    +  CDS            AmpR: β-lactamase; bla; confers resistance to ampicillin, carbenicillin, and related antibiotics
   5824..6412    +  rep_origin     ori: high-copy-number ColE1/pMB1/pBR322/pUC origin of replication
>Addgene plasmid #224157 | ALDO-1_KS | addgene full sequence | sequence record 444332 | Addgene NGS Result
GCCTTTTGCTCACATGTTCTTTCCTGCGTTATCCCCTGATTCTGTGGATAACCGTATTACCGCCTTTGAG
TGAGCTGATACCGCTCGCCGCAGCCGAACGACCGAGCGCAGCGAGTCAGTGAGCGAGGAAGCGGAAGAGC
GCCTGATGCGGTATTTTCTCCTTACGCATCTGTGCGGTATTTCACACCGCAATGGTGCACTCTCAGTACA
ATCTGCTCTGATGCCGCATAGTTAAGCCAGTATACACTCCGCTATCGCTACGTGACTGGGTCATGGCTGC
GCCCCGACACCCGCCAACACCCGCTGACGCGCCCTGACGGGCTTGTCTGCTCCCGGCATCCGCTTACAGA
CAAGCTGTGACCGTCTCCGGGAGCTGCATGTGTCAGAGGTTTTCACCGTCATCACCGAAACGCGCGAGGC
AGCTGCGGTAAAGCTCATCAGCGTGGTCGTGAAGCGATTCACAGATGTCTGCCTGTTCATCCGCGTCCAG
CTCGTTGAGTTTCTCCAGAAGCGTTAATGTCTGGCTTCTGATAAAGCGGGCCATGTTAAGGGCGGTTTTT
TCCTGTTTGGTCACTGATGCCTCCGTGTAAGGGGGATTTCTGTTCATGGGGGTAATGATACCGATGAAAC
GAGAGAGGATGCTCACGATACGGGTTACTGATGATGAACATGCCCGGTTACTGGAACGTTGTGAGGGTAA
ACAACTGGCGGTATGGATGCGGCGGGACCAGAGAAAAATCACTCAGGGTCAATGCCAGCGCTTCGTTAAT
ACAGATGTAGGTGTTCCACAGGGTAGCCAGCAGCATCCTGCGATGCAGATCCGGAACATAATGGTGCAGG
GCGCTGACTTCCGCGTTTCCAGACTTTACGAAACACGGAAACCGAAGACCATTCATGTTGTTGCTCAGGT
CGCAGACGTTTTGCAGCAGCAGTCGCTTCACGTTCGCTCGCGTATCGGTGATTCATTCTGCTAACCAGTA
AGGCAACCCCGCCAGCCTAGCCGGGTCCTCAACGACAGGAGCACGATCATGCGCACCCGTGGGGCCGCCA
TGCCGGCGATAATGGCCTGCTTCTCGCCGAAACGTTTGGTGGCGGGACCAGTGACGAAGGCTTGAGCGAG
GGCGTGCAAGATTCCGAATACCGCAAGCGACAGGCCGATCATCGTCGCGCTCCAGCGAAAGCGGTCCTCG
CCGAAAATGACCCAGAGCGCTGCCGGCACCTGTCCTACGAGTTGCATGATAAAGAAGACAGTCATAAGTG
CGGCGACGATAGTCATGCCCCGCGCCCACCGGAAGGAGCTGACTGGGTTGAAGGCTCTCAAGGGCATCGG
TCGAGATCCCGGTGCCTAATGAGTGAGCTAACTTACATTAATTGCGTTGCGCTCACTGCCCGCTTTCCAG
TCGGGAAACCTGTCGTGCCAGCTGCATTAATGAATCGGCCAACGCGCGGGGAGAGGCGGTTTGCGTATTG
GGCGCCAGGGTGGTTTTTCTTTTCACCAGTGAGACGGGCAACAGCTGATTGCCCTTCACCGCCTGGCCCT
GAGAGAGTTGCAGCAAGCGGTCCACGCTGGTTTGCCCCAGCAGGCGAAAATCCTGTTTGATGGTGGTTAA
CGGCGGGATATAACATGAGCTGTCTTCGGTATCGTCGTATCCCACTACCGAGATATCCGCACCAACGCGC
AGCCCGGACTCGGTAATGGCGCGCATTGCGCCCAGCGCCATCTGATCGTTGGCAACCAGCATCGCAGTGG
GAACGATGCCCTCATTCAGCATTTGCATGGTTTGTTGAAAACCGGACATGGCACTCCAGTCGCCTTCCCG
TTCCGCTATCGGCTGAATTTGATTGCGAGTGAGATATTTATGCCAGCCAGCCAGACGCAGACGCGCCGAG
ACAGAACTTAATGGGCCCGCTAACAGCGCGATTTGCTGGTGACCCAATGCGACCAGATGCTCCACGCCCA
GTCGCGTACCGTCTTCATGGGAGAAAATAATACTGTTGATGGGTGTCTGGTCAGAGACATCAAGAAATAA
CGCCGGAACATTAGTGCAGGCAGCTTCCACAGCAATGGCATCCTGGTCATCCAGCGGATAGTTAATGATC
AGCCCACTGACGCGTTGCGCGAGAAGATTGTGCACCGCCGCTTTACAGGCTTCGACGCCGCTTCGTTCTA
CCATCGACACCACCACGCTGGCACCCAGTTGATCGGCGCGAGATTTAATCGCCGCGACAATTTGCGACGG
CGCGTGCAGGGCCAGACTGGAGGTGGCAACGCCAATCAGCAACGACTGTTTGCCCGCCAGTTGTTGTGCC
ACGCGGTTGGGAATGTAATTCAGCTCCGCCATCGCCGCTTCCACTTTTTCCCGCGTTTTCGCAGAAACGT
GGCTGGCCTGGTTCACCACGCGGGAAACGGTCTGATAAGAGACACCGGCATACTCTGCGACATCGTATAA
CGTTACTGGTTTCACATTCACCACCCTGAATTGACTCTCTTCCGGGCGCTATCATGCCATACCGCGAAAG
GTTTTGCGCCATTCGATGGTGTCCGGGATCTCGACGCTCTCCCTTATGCGACTCCTGCATTAGGAAGCAG
CCCAGTAGTAGGTTGAGGCCGTTGAGCACCGCCGCCGCAAGGAATGGTGCATGCAAGGAGATGGCGCCCA
ACAGTCCCCCGGCCACGGGGCCTGCCACCATACCCACGCCGAAACAAGCGCTCATGAGCCCGAAGTGGCG
AGCCCGATCTTCCCCATCGGTGATGTCGGCGATATAGGCGCCAGCAACCGCACCTGTGGCGCCGGTGATG
CCGGCCACGATGCGTCCGGCGTAGAGGATCGAGATCTCGATCCCGCGAAATTAATACGACTCACTATAGG
GGAATTGTGAGCGGATAACAATTCCCCTCTAGTAATAATTTTGTTTAACTTTAAGAAGGAGGTCTAGATG
GCTTCTTACTCGCAATTCTTGACCAAGGCCCAGGAGGACGAACTCCGCTCCATCGCCAACGCCATCGTCA
CCCCAGGAAAGGGAATTCTCGCCGCCGATGAGTCCACCGGATCCATGGACAAGCGTCTTAACAGCATCGG
ACTCGAGAACACCGAGGAGAACCGCCGCAAGTATCGTCAACTTCTGTTTACCGCCGGAGCCGACCTCAAC
AAGTACATCTCGGGAGTCATCATGTTCCACGAGACATTCTACCAAAAGACCGACGACGGAAAGCCATTCA
CTGCTCTTCTCCAGGAGCAAGGAATCATTCCAGGAATCAAGGTTGACAAGGGTGTCGTCCCAATGGCCGG
AACCATCGGAGAGGGAACCACTCAGGGATTGGATGACTTGAATGCTCGTTGCGCTCAATACAAGAAAGAC
GGAGCACAGTTCGCCAAGTGGAGATGCGTGCACAAGATCTCATCTACGACTCCATCAGTGACTGCTCTTA
AGGAAATTGCCTCCAACTTGGCTCGCTATGCTTCAATTTGCCAACAAAATGGACTTGTACCAATTGTTGA
GCCAGAGATCCTCCCAGACGGTGAACACTGCTTGGCTCGCGGACAGAAGATCACCGAGACCGTGCTCTCA
TATGTGTACCACGCTCTCAACGAGCATCACGTCTTCCTCGAGGGAACCCTCCTCAAGCCAAACATGGTCA
CCTCCGGACAATCATTCACCGGCGAGAAGCCATCGAATGCCGATATCGGACTCGCCACCGTCACCGCCCT
CCAACGCGGAGTCCCATCCGCCGTTCCAGGAGTCGTCTTCCTCTCCGGTGGACAATCCGAAGAGGATGCC
ACATTGAACTTGAACGCCATCAATCAAGTGAGCGGAAAGAAGCCATGGGCCCTCACATTCTCCTATGGAC
GTGCTCTTCAAGCCTCCTGTCTCGCCAAGTGGGCCGGAAAGGACGAGAACATCGCAGCCGCCCAAGAAGT
CCTGCTCCATCGTGCTCAGGTCAACTCCCTTGCCTCTGTCGGAAAATACACCGGGGATGCTTCAGCTGAC
GCAGCCGCTTCCCAATCCCTCTTCGTCGCCAATCATTCTTATCTCGAGCACCACCACCACCACCACTGAG
ATCCGGCTGCTAACAAAGCCCGAAAGGAAGCTGAGTTGGCTGCTGCCACCGCTGAGCAATAACTAGCATA
ACCCCTTGGGGCCTCTAAACGGGTCTTGAGGGGTTTTTTGCTGAAAGGAGGAACTATATCCGGATTGGCG
AATGGG
[124 nt withheld, positions 4207-4330]
C
[91 nt withheld, positions 4332-4422]
A
[49 nt withheld, positions 4424-4472]
CCTTTGACGTTGGAGTCCACGTTCTTT
[37 nt withheld, positions 4500-4536]
ACCCTATCTCGGTCTATTCTTTTGATTTATAAGGGATTTTGCCGATTTCGGCCTATTGGTTAAAAAATGA
GCTGATTTAACAAAAATTTAACGCGAATTTTAACAAAATATTAACGCTTACAATTTAGGTGGCACTTTTC
GGGGAAATGTGCGCGGAACCCCTATTTGTTTATTTTTCTAAATACATTCAAATATGTATCCGCTCATGAG
ACAATAACCCTGATAAATGCTTCAATAATATTGAAAAAGGAAGAGTATGAGTATTCAACATTTCCGTGTC
GCCCTTATTCCCTTTTTTGCGGCATTTTGCCTTCCTGTTTTTGCTCACCCAGAAACGCTGGTGAAAGTAA
AAGATGCTGAAGATCAGTTGGGTGCACGAGTGGGTTACATCGAACTGGATCTCAACAGCGGTAAGATCCT
TGAGAGTTTTCGCCCCGAAGAACGTTTTCCAATGATGAGCACTTTTAAAGTTCTGCTATGTGGCGCGGTA
TTATCCCGTATTGACGCCGGGCAAGAGCAACTCGGTCGCCGCATACACTATTCTCAGAATGACTTGGTTG
AGTACTCACCAGTCACAGAAAAGCATCTTACGGATGGCATGACAGTAAGAGAATTATGCAGTGCTGCCAT
AACCATGAGTGATAACACTGCGGCCAACTTACTTCTGACAACGATCGGAGGACCGAAGGAGCTAACCGCT
TTTTTGCACAACATGGGGGATCATGTAACTCGCCTTGATCGTTGGGAACCGGAGCTGAATGAAGCCATAC
CAAACGACGAGCGTGACACCACGATGCCTGCAGCAATGGCAACAACGTTGCGCAAACTATTAACTGGCGA
ACTACTTACTCTAGCTTCCCGGCAACAATTAATAGACTGGATGGAGGCGGATAAAGTTGCAGGACCACTT
CTGCGCTCGGCCCTTCCGGCTGGCTGGTTTATTGCTGATAAATCTGGAGCCGGTGAGCGTGGGTCTCGCG
GTATCATTGCAGCACTGGGGCCAGATGGTAAGCCCTCCCGTATCGTAGTTATCTACACGACGGGGAGTCA
GGCAACTATGGATGAACGAAATAGACAGATCGCTGAGATAGGTGCCTCACTGATTAAGCATTGGTAACTG
TCAGACCAAGTTTACTCATATATACTTTAGATTGATTTAAAACTTCATTTTTAATTTAAAAGGATCTAGG
TGAAGATCCTTTTTGATAATCTCATGACCAAAATCCCTTAACGTGAGTTTTCGTTCCACTGAGCGTCAGA
CCCCGTAGAAAAGATCAAAGGATCTTCTTGAGATCCTTTTTTTCTGCGCGTAATCTGCTGCTTGCAAACA
AAAAAACCACCGCTACCAGCGGTGGTTTGTTTGCCGGATCAAGAGCTACCAACTCTTTTTCCGAAGGTAA
CTGGCTTCAGCAGAGCGCAGATACCAAATACTGTCCTTCTAGTGTAGCCGTAGTTAGGCCACCACTTCAA
GAACTCTGTAGCACCGCCTACATACCTCGCTCTGCTAATCCTGTTACCAGTGGCTGCTGCCAGTGGCGAT
AAGTCGTGTCTTACCGGGTTGGACTCAAGACGATAGTTACCGGATAAGGCGCAGCGGTCGGGCTGAACGG
GGGGTTCGTGCACACAGCCCAGCTTGGAGCGAACGACCTACACCGAACTGAGATACCTACAGCGTGAGCT
ATGAGAAAGCGCCACGCTTCCCGAAGGGAGAAAGGCGGACAGGTATCCGGTAAGCGGCAGGGTCGGAACA
GGAGAGCGCACGAGGGAGCTTCCAGGGGGAAACGCCTGGTATCTTTATAGTCCTGTCGGGTTTCGCCACC
TCTGACTTGAGCGTCGATTTTTGTGATGCTCGTCAGGGGGGCGGAGCCTATGGAAAAACGCCAGCAACGC
GGCCTTTTTACGGTTCCTGGCCTTTTGCTG
